Addgene plasmid #200286: Pum NaV1.4-N11306T
Purpose: Expression in mammalian cells or oocytes
Depositing lab: Dan Minor. Depositing organization: University of California, San Francisco (UCSF). Publication: Evidence that toxin resistance in poison birds and frogs is not rooted in sodium channel mutations and may rely on "toxin sponge" proteins. Abderemane-Ali F, Rossen ND, Kobiela ME, Craig RA, Garrison CE, Chen Z, Colleran CM, O'Connell LA, Du Bois J, Dumbacher JP, Minor DL. J Gen Physiol. 2021 Sep 6;153(9):e202112872. doi: 10.1085/jgp.202112872. Epub 2021 Aug 5. PubMed 34351379.
Backbone
  Vector backbone: pCDNA3.1
  Vector type: Mammalian Expression
Growth in bacteria
  Bacterial resistance: Ampicillin, 100 μg/mL
  Growth temperature: 37°C
  Growth strain: DH5alpha
  Copy number: High Copy
Gene/Insert
  Gene/Insert name: Pitohui uropygialis meridionalis NaV1.4
  Species: Pitohui uropygialis meridionalis
  Mutation: N11306T
  GenBank ID: MZ545383.1
  Promoter: CMV and T7
  Cloning method: Restriction Enzyme; 5′ cloning site AflII (unknown if destroyed); 3′ cloning site EcoRV (unknown if destroyed)
  Sequencing primers: 5′ CMV forward; 3′ bgh reverse
Terms and licenses: Academic/Nonprofit Terms; Industry Terms: Not Available to Industry
How to cite: Pum NaV1.4-N11306T was a gift from Dan Minor (Addgene plasmid # 200286 ; http://n2t.net/addgene:200286 ; RRID:Addgene_200286)
