[The description below was written by a language model from this plasmid's Addgene catalogue record and pLannotate feature annotations shown in this document.]
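Description:
Pum NaV1.4-N11306T is a pcDNA3.1-based mammalian expression plasmid of about 10.9 kb carrying the skeletal-muscle-type voltage-gated sodium channel alpha subunit NaV1.4 from the poison bird Pitohui uropygialis meridionalis. The roughly 5.5 kb open reading frame was cloned between the AflII and EcoRV sites. The automated annotation labels it Scn4a by similarity to the rat protein, but the catalogue gives the species as Pitohui. The channel carries a point substitution recorded as N11306T. An asparagine-to-threonine change is evidently meant, but the position as written exceeds what a coding sequence of this length could encode, so the residue number is probably a typographical error, and the correct position cannot be determined from the record.

Expression is driven by the human CMV immediate-early enhancer and promoter, with a bovine growth hormone polyadenylation signal downstream of the insert. A T7 promoter sits between the CMV promoter and the start of the coding sequence, so capped RNA can be transcribed in vitro. This fits the stated purpose of expression in either mammalian cells or oocytes, typically for electrophysiological recording. A separate SV40 promoter–neomycin phosphotransferase–SV40 poly(A) cassette permits G418 selection of stably transfected mammalian cells. In E. coli the plasmid is maintained through a high-copy ColE1/pUC origin and selected with ampicillin via the β-lactamase gene, and an f1 origin is also present. The short HIV LTR, ble and lac-region fragments in the annotation appear to be backbone remnants or similarity hits rather than functional elements. The associated study examined whether sodium channel mutations account for toxin resistance in poison birds and frogs, so this mutant likely serves to test the effect of that substitution on channel toxin sensitivity.
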