Features (pLannotate 1.2.2; 20 found; start..end, strand, type, name):
     28..80      -  misc_feature   bom (fragment): basis of mobility region from pBR322
    235..614     +  enhancer       CMV enhancer: human cytomegalovirus immediate early enhancer
    615..818     +  promoter       CMV promoter: human cytomegalovirus (CMV) immediate early promoter
    814..847     +  LTR            5' LTR (truncated) (fragment): truncated 5' long terminal repeat (LTR) from HIV-1
    863..881     +  promoter       T7 promoter: promoter for bacteriophage T7 RNA polymerase
    923..6442    +  CDS            Scn4a: SCN4A_RAT - Experimental evidence at protein level: Swiss-Prot protein existence level 1. PPore-forming subunit of a voltage-gated sodium channel complex through which Na(+) ions pass in accordance with their electrochemical gradient (PubMed:2559760, PubMed:16303569, PubMed:28012039). Alternates between resting, activated and inactivated states (PubMed:28012039). Required for normal muscle fiber excitability, normal muscle contraction and relaxation cycles, and constant muscle strength in the presence of fluctuating K(+) levels (By similarity). From Rattus norvegicus (Rat).
   6512..6736    +  polyA_signal   bGH poly(A) signal: bovine growth hormone polyadenylation signal
   6740..6761    +  promoter       SV40 promoter (fragment): SV40 enhancer and early promoter
   6782..7210    +  rep_origin     f1 ori (sequence partly withheld): f1 bacteriophage origin of replication; arrow indicates direction of (+) strand synthesis
   7224..7553    +  promoter       SV40 promoter: SV40 enhancer and early promoter
   7620..8411    +  CDS            neo: KKA2_KLEPN - Also known as kan, nptII. Experimental evidence at protein level: Swiss-Prot protein existence level 1. Resistance to kanamycin, neomycin, paromomycin, ribostamycin, butirosin and gentamicin B. From Klebsiella pneumoniae.
   8435..8593    +  CDS            ble (fragment): BLE_KLEPN - Experimental evidence at protein level: Swiss-Prot protein existence level 1. Binding protein with a strong affinity to the bleomycin family of antibiotics. Binds to CL990; an antimitotic-antibiotic compound. From Klebsiella pneumoniae.
   8588..8709    +  polyA_signal   SV40 poly(A) signal: SV40 polyadenylation signal
   8780..8802    -  protein_bind   lac operator (fragment): The lac repressor binds to the lac operator to inhibit transcription in E. coli. This inhibition can be relieved by adding lactose or isopropyl-β-D-thiogalactopyranoside (IPTG). lac repressor encoded by lacI
   8806..8836    -  promoter       lac promoter: promoter for the E. coli lac operon
   8851..8872    -  protein_bind   CAP binding site: CAP binding activates transcription in the presence of cAMP. E. coli catabolite activator protein
   8885..8977    -  CDS            lacI (fragment): lac repressor; lacI; The lac repressor binds to the lac operator to inhibit transcription in E. coli. This inhibition can be relieved by adding lactose or isopropyl-β-D-thiogalactopyranoside (IPTG).
   9160..9748    -  rep_origin     ori: high-copy-number ColE1/pMB1/pBR322/pUC origin of replication
   9919..10779   -  CDS            AmpR: β-lactamase; bla; confers resistance to ampicillin, carbenicillin, and related antibiotics
  10780..10884   -  promoter       AmpR promoter: bla
>Addgene plasmid #200286 | Pum NaV1.4-N11306T | addgene full sequence | sequence record 396337 | Addgene NGS Result
GACGGATCGGGAGATCTCCCGATCCCCTATGGTGCACTCTCAGTACAATCTGCTCTGATGCCGCATAGTT
AAGCCAGTATCTGCTCCCTGCTTGTGTGTTGGAGGTCGCTGAGTAGTGCGCGAGCAAAATTTAAGCTACA
ACAAGGCAAGGCTTGACCGACAATTGCATGAAGAATCTGCTTAGGGTTAGGCGTTTTGCGCTGCTTCGCG
ATGTACGGGCCAGATATACGCGTTGACATTGATTATTGACTAGTTATTAATAGTAATCAATTACGGGGTC
ATTAGTTCATAGCCCATATATGGAGTTCCGCGTTACATAACTTACGGTAAATGGCCCGCCTGGCTGACCG
CCCAACGACCCCCGCCCATTGACGTCAATAATGACGTATGTTCCCATAGTAACGCCAATAGGGACTTTCC
ATTGACGTCAATGGGTGGAGTATTTACGGTAAACTGCCCACTTGGCAGTACATCAAGTGTATCATATGCC
AAGTACGCCCCCTATTGACGTCAATGACGGTAAATGGCCCGCCTGGCATTATGCCCAGTACATGACCTTA
TGGGACTTTCCTACTTGGCAGTACATCTACGTATTAGTCATCGCTATTACCATGGTGATGCGGTTTTGGC
AGTACATCAATGGGCGTGGATAGCGGTTTGACTCACGGGGATTTCCAAGTCTCCACCCCATTGACGTCAA
TGGGAGTTTGTTTTGGCACCAAAATCAACGGGACTTTCCAAAATGTCGTAACAACTCCGCCCCATTGACG
CAAATGGGCGGTAGGCGTGTACGGTGGGAGGTCTATATAAGCAGAGCTCTCTGGCTAACTAGAGAACCCA
CTGCTTACTGGCTTATCGAAATTAATACGACTCACTATAGGGAGACCCAAGCTGGCTAGCGTTTAAACTT
AAGATGGCTGGGCTGCCTCATATCCCCGGACCCGAGAACCTGAGACACTTCACACCCGCTTCACTGGCTG
CTATCGAACAGAGAATGGCCGAGGCCGAGGCCCTGCGGATCAAGAGACAGCAGGTGGAGATCCCAGAGGA
GGAGGAGGTGAAGCCCAGCTCCGATCTGGAGGCCGGCAAGAACCTGCCTCTGATCTACGGCGACCCACCT
CTGGAGCTGATCGGAACCCCTCTGGAGGATCTGGACCCATTCTATAAGGACAAGAAGACCTTCATCGTGC
TGAACAAGGGCAAGAGCATCTTTAGGTTCTCCGCCACCCCAGCCCTGTACATGCTGGGACCTTTCCACCC
AATCCGGAGAGGCGCCATCAAGGTGCTGGTGCACTCCCTGTTTTCTATGTTCATCATGATCACCATCCTG
ACAAACTGCGTGTTTATGACCATGTCTAACCCACCCGCCTGGAGCAAGAATGTGGAGTACGCCTTCACCG
GCATCTATACATTTGAGTCCCTGATCAAGATCCTGTCTCGGGGCTTCTGTATCGACGACTTCACCTTCCT
GCGGGATCCATGGAACTGGCTGGACTTCATGGTCATCAGCATGGCCTACATCACCGAGTTTGTGGACCTG
GGCAATATCTCCGCCCTGAGGACATTTCGCGTGCTGCGGGCCCTGAAGACCATCACAGTGATCCCAGGCC
TGAAGACCATCGTGGGCGCCCTGATCCAGTCTGTGAAGAAGCTGAGCGACGTGATGATCCTGACAGTGTT
CTGCCTGAGCGTGTTTGCCCTGATCGGCCTGCAGCTGTTCATGGGCAACCTGAGGCAGAAGTGCGTGCGG
TGGCCTCCACCCAATGGCACCTTTCTGGAGGATCTGGGCCTGGATAACGACACACTGGTGAATTCCACCT
TTTACGACTTCATGGACGACTTCACCGGCAACTTCACAGGCAACTTCACCGGAAACTTCACATCTAATAG
CACCTTTGATTTCGAGGCCTATATCAACGACGAGGCCAATTACTATTTCCTGGAGGGCGCCCTGGATGCA
CTGCTGTGCGGCAACTCTAGCGACGCCGGCAAGTGCCCAGAGGGATACGAGTGTATGAAGGCCGGCCGGA
ACCCCAATTATGGCTACACATCCTATGATACCTTTTCTTGGGCCTTCCTGGCCCTGTTTAGGCTGATGAC
CCAGGACTACTGGGAGAATCTGTTCCAGCTGACACTGCGCGCAGCAGGCAAGACCTATATGATCTTCTTT
GTGGTGGTCATCTTCCTGGGCAGCTTTTACCTGATCAACCTGATCCTGGCCGTGGTGGCCATGGCCTATG
CCGAGCAGAATGATGCCACCATGCTGGAGGAGCAGCAGAAGGAGGAGGAGTTCCAGCAGCTGCTGGAGCA
GCTGAAGAAGCAGCAGGAGGAGCAGGAGAAGCTGCTGCAGGAGAGAACATCCTCTAGCGACAGCCTGCCA
TCCTCTGTGGCAGGCAAGGGACACGATAGCGACCTGAACTCCGATCAGGACAAGGCCAAGGATTGTAATG
GCCAGGTGGTGCCAAAGATCACACTGCAGAGGTCCCACACCGTGATCGACTTCAACCCCACCCACGAGCC
CGAGAAGCCTGATCTGAACCACCTGACAGTGGGCAATCAGGACGGACCTGGACTGGAGAAGAGGGTGGGA
AGCGCCATCTCCGTGATCTCTAACACCGTGGAGGAGCTGGAGGAGGCCCACCAGAAGTGCCCTCCATGGT
GGTACAAGTTCGCCCACACATTTCTGGTGTGGAATTGCTGTCCTCTGTGGGTGAAGCTGAAGGAGTTCGT
GAAGCTGGTGGTCATGGATCCATTTGTGGACCTGGGCATCACAATCTGTATCGTGCTGAACACCCTGTTC
ATGGCCATGGAGCACTATCCTATGACCGAGGAGTTTGAGAACGTGCTGAGCGTGGGCAATCTGGTGTTCA
CAGGCATCTTTACCGCCGAGATGGTGCTGAAGCTGATCGCCCTGGATCCATATGAGTACTTCCAGCAGGG
CTGGAACATCTTTGACAGCATCATCGTGACCCTGTCCCTGGTGGAGCTGGGACTGGCCAATGTGCAGGGC
CTGTCTGTGCTGAGAAGCTTCAGGCTGCTGCGCGTGTTTAAGCTGGCCAAGTCTTGGCCCACCCTGAACA
TGCTGATCAAGATCATCGGCAACAGCGTGGGCGCCCTGGGCAATCTGACACTGGTGCTGGCCATCATCGT
GTTTATCTTCGCCGTGGTGGGCATGCAGCTGTTCGGCAAGAGCTACATCGAGTGCGTGTGCAAGATCTCC
GTGGATTGCACCCTGCCTCGGTGGCACATGAATGACTTCTTTCACAGCTTCCTGATCGTGTTTAGAATCC
TGTGCGGCGAGTGGATCGAGACCATGTGGGATTGCATGGAGGTGGCCGGCCAGACAATGTGCCTGATCGT
GTTCATGATGGTCATGGTCATCGGCAACCTGGTGGTGCTGAATCTGTTCCTGGCCCTGCTGCTGAGCTCC
TTTAGCGCCGACTCCCTGGCAGCATCCGACGATGACGGCGAGATGAACAATCTGCAGATCGCCATCGGCC
GGATCACCAGAGGCATCGCCTTCGCCAAGGCCACACTGCTGGCCCTGCTGAGGCGCCTGTGGAAGGGCAA
GAAGGTGGCCCCCGAGGAGGAGCAGGATCCTAGCAAGAGGGACTCTAGCGTGCTGAACCACGTGGATACC
GCCCCTGAGCCAAAGTCCGGCTACCTGGACGGCATCACAGGCAAGGAGCACATCTTCATGGATGAGCTGG
ACCACATGAACTTTATCAACAATCCTAATCTGACCGTGCAGGTGCCAATCGCCTCTGAGGAGAGCGACCT
GTATGAGGAGACCTCCACACAGTCTGAGACCGAGGATACCACAAAGAACCCTCTGTCCTCTGACAATGCC
TCCGCCGTGTGCTCTACAGTGGATGACAAGCCACCTGCACCTGAAGAGGAGGAGGTGGCAGAGGTGGCAG
AGGAGTCCAACGAGCCTGAGGAGTGCTTCACCGAGGGCTGCGTGAAGCGGTTCCCATGCCTGTACGTGGA
CATCACATCTGAGAAGGGCAAGATCTGGTGGAATCTGCGGAAGACCTGTTTCAGAATCGTGGAGCACGAC
TGGTTTGAGACATTCATCGTGTTTATGATCCTGCTGAGCTCCGGCGCCCTGGCCTTTGAGGACATCTACA
TCGAGCAGCGGAAGGTGGTGAGAACCATCCTGGAGTACGCCGACAAGGTGTTCAGCTATATCTTTGTGAT
CGAGATGCTGCTGAAGTGGGTGGCCTACGGCTTCAAGGTGTACTTCACCAACGCCTGGTGCTGGCTGGAT
TTCCTGATCGTGGACGTGAGCCTGATCTCCCTGACCGCCAATTGGCTGGGCTACTCTGAGCTGGGCGCCA
TCAAGAGCCTGAGGACACTGCGCGCCCTGCGGCCCCTGAGAGCCCTGAGCAGGTTCGAGGGCATGAGGGT
GGTGGTGAACGCACTGCTGGGAGCAATCCCTTCCATCATGAATGTGCTGCTGGTGTGCCTGATCTTCTGG
CTGATCTTTTCTATCATGGGCGTGAACCTGTTCGCCGGCAAGTACTATCGGTGCGTGAATACCACAACCG
GCGAGCTGTTTGAGATCGATGTGGTGAACAATAAGTCCGACTGTATGGCCCTGCTGCACACCAACGAGGT
GAGATGGGTGAATGTGAAGGTGAACTTCGACAATGTGGGCCTGGGCTACCTGTCTCTGCTGCAGGTGGCC
ACCTTCAAGGGCTGGATGGACATCATGTACGCCGCCGTGGACAGCAGGGAGATCGAGCAGCAGCCCCAGT
ATGAGATCAACCTGTACATGTACATCTATTTCGTGATCTTTATCATCTTCGGCGCCTTCTTTACCCTGAC
TCTGTTCATCGGCGTGATCATCGATAACTTTAATCAGCAGAAGAAGAAGTTCGGCGGCAAGGACATCTTT
ATGACAGAGGAGCAGAAGAAGTACTATAACGCCATGAAGAAGCTGGGCTCCAAGAAGCCCCAGAAGCCCA
TCCCTCGCCCATCTAATAAGTTCCAGGGCAAGGTGTTTGATTTCGTGACAAAGCAGGTGTTTGACATCAC
CATCATGATCCTGATCTGCCTGAACATGGTGACAATGATGGTGGAGACCGATGACCAGAGCGAGCTGAAG
ACCTCCGTGCTGTACAAGATCAATCTGGTGTTCATCGTGATCTTTACAGGCGAGTGCGTGCTGAAGATGT
TCGCCCTGCGGTACTATTACTTTACCGTCGGATGGAACATCTTTGATTTCGTGGTGGTCATCCTGAGCAT
CCTGGGCATCGTGCTGTCTGACATCATCGAGAAGTATTTCGTGAGCCCCACCCTGTTCAGAGTGATCAGG
CTGGCAAGGATCGGAAGAGTGCTGAGGCTGATCAGGGGAGCAAAGGGAATCAGAACACTGCTGTTCGCCC
TGATGATGTCTCTGCCTGCCCTGTTTAACATCGGCCTGCTGCTGTTCCTGGTCATGTTTATCTACTCTAT
CTTCGGCATGAGCAATTTTGGCTATGTGAAGAAGGAGTCCGGCATCGATGACATCTTTAACTTCGAGACC
TTCGGCAATTCTATGATCTGCCTGTTTCAGATCACAACCAGCGCCGGATGGGATGGACTGCTGAACCCAA
TCCTGAATAGCGGCCCACCCGATTGTGACCCAGAGCTGGAGAACCCAGGATCTAGCGTGAAGGGCGACTG
CGGCAATCCCTCCATCGGCATCTTCTTTTTCTGTTCCTACATCATCATCTCTTTCCTGATCGTGGTGAAC
ATGTATATCGCCATCATCCTGGAGAACTTCAGCGTGGCCACCGAGGAGTCCTCTGAGCCACTGTGCGAGG
ATGACTTTGAGATGTTCTACGAGACATGGGAGAAGTTCGATCCCGACGCCACACAGTTTATCGCCTATTC
TACCCTGAGCGATTTCGTGGACACACTGCAGGAGCCCCTGAAGATCCCCAAGCCTAACAAGATCAAGCTG
ATCACCATGGACCTGCCTATGGTGGCCGGCGATAAGATCCACTGCCTGGACATCCTGTTCGCCCTGACCA
AGGAGGTGCTGGGCGATAGCGGCGAGATGGACGCCCTGAAGGCCACAATGGAGGAGAAGTTTATGGCCGC
CAATCCCTCCAAGGTGTCTTACGAGCCTATCACAACCACACTGAAGAGGAAGCACGAGGAGGTGTGCGCA
ACCAAGATCCAGAGGGCCTTCCGGCGGTACCTGCTGCGGCGGAGCGTGAAGCAGGCATCCTACATGTATA
GACACTCCCAGGATACCCTGGGAGAGGACGCACCAGAGAAGGAGGGACTGATCGCAACAAAGATGCAGGA
GATCTACGGCAACACCGGCACAGATGTGGAGACCGCACCCGCCCTGGGACTGGAGCCAATCCCCAGCTCC
GAGACACCTCAGGACGCCCCCGAGGAGGCTCAGGCTTGGAATAAGGAGAGGGTGGTGAAAGAGAGTCTGG
TGTAGGATATCCAGCACAGTGGCGGCCGCTCGAGTCTAGAGGGCCCGTTTAAACCCGCTGATCAGCCTCG
ACTGTGCCTTCTAGTTGCCAGCCATCTGTTGTTTGCCCCTCCCCCGTGCCTTCCTTGACCCTGGAAGGTG
CCACTCCCACTGTCCTTTCCTAATAAAATGAGGAAATTGCATCGCATTGTCTGAGTAGGTGTCATTCTAT
TCTGGGGGGTGGGGTGGGGCAGGACAGCAAGGGGGAGGATTGGGAAGACAATAGCAGGCATGCTGGGGAT
GCGGTGGGCTCTATGGCTTCTGAGGCGGAAAGAACCAGCTGGGGCTCTAGGGGGTATCCCC
[124 nt withheld, positions 6782-6905]
C
[91 nt withheld, positions 6907-6997]
A
[49 nt withheld, positions 6999-7047]
CCTTTGACGTTGGAGTCCACGTTCTTT
[37 nt withheld, positions 7075-7111]
ACCCTATCTCGGTCTATTCTTTTGATTTATAAGGGATTTTGCCGATTTCGGCCTATTGGTTAAAAAATGA
GCTGATTTAACAAAAATTTAACGCGAATTAATTCTGTGGAATGTGTGTCAGTTAGGGTGTGGAAAGTCCC
CAGGCTCCCCAGCAGGCAGAAGTATGCAAAGCATGCATCTCAATTAGTCAGCAACCAGGTGTGGAAAGTC
CCCAGGCTCCCCAGCAGGCAGAAGTATGCAAAGCATGCATCTCAATTAGTCAGCAACCATAGTCCCGCCC
CTAACTCCGCCCATCCCGCCCCTAACTCCGCCCAGTTCCGCCCATTCTCCGCCCCATGGCTGACTAATTT
TTTTTATTTATGCAGAGGCCGAGGCCGCCTCTGCCTCTGAGCTATTCCAGAAGTAGTGAGGAGGCTTTTT
TGGAGGCCTAGGCTTTTGCAAAAAGCTCCCGGGAGCTTGTATATCCATTTTCGGATCTGATCAAGAGACA
GGATGAGGATCGTTTCGCATGATTGAACAAGATGGATTGCACGCAGGTTCTCCGGCCGCTTGGGTGGAGA
GGCTATTCGGCTATGACTGGGCACAACAGACAATCGGCTGCTCTGATGCCGCCGTGTTCCGGCTGTCAGC
GCAGGGGCGCCCGGTTCTTTTTGTCAAGACCGACCTGTCCGGTGCCCTGAATGAACTGCAGGACGAGGCA
GCGCGGCTATCGTGGCTGGCCACGACGGGCGTTCCTTGCGCAGCTGTGCTCGACGTTGTCACTGAAGCGG
GAAGGGACTGGCTGCTATTGGGCGAAGTGCCGGGGCAGGATCTCCTGTCATCTCACCTTGCTCCTGCCGA
GAAAGTATCCATCATGGCTGATGCAATGCGGCGGCTGCATACGCTTGATCCGGCTACCTGCCCATTCGAC
CACCAAGCGAAACATCGCATCGAGCGAGCACGTACTCGGATGGAAGCCGGTCTTGTCGATCAGGATGATC
TGGACGAAGAGCATCAGGGGCTCGCGCCAGCCGAACTGTTCGCCAGGCTCAAGGCGCGCATGCCCGACGG
CGAGGATCTCGTCGTGACCCATGGCGATGCCTGCTTGCCGAATATCATGGTGGAAAATGGCCGCTTTTCT
GGATTCATCGACTGTGGCCGGCTGGGTGTGGCGGACCGCTATCAGGACATAGCGTTGGCTACCCGTGATA
TTGCTGAAGAGCTTGGCGGCGAATGGGCTGACCGCTTCCTCGTGCTTTACGGTATCGCCGCTCCCGATTC
GCAGCGCATCGCCTTCTATCGCCTTCTTGACGAGTTCTTCTGAGCGGGACTCTGGGGTTCGAAATGACCG
ACCAAGCGACGCCCAACCTGCCATCACGAGATTTCGATTCCACCGCCGCCTTCTATGAAAGGTTGGGCTT
CGGAATCGTTTTCCGGGACGCCGGCTGGATGATCCTCCAGCGCGGGGATCTCATGCTGGAGTTCTTCGCC
CACCCCAACTTGTTTATTGCAGCTTATAATGGTTACAAATAAAGCAATAGCATCACAAATTTCACAAATA
AAGCATTTTTTTCACTGCATTCTAGTTGTGGTTTGTCCAAACTCATCAATGTATCTTATCATGTCTGTAT
ACCGTCGACCTCTAGCTAGAGCTTGGCGTAATCATGGTCATAGCTGTTTCCTGTGTGAAATTGTTATCCG
CTCACAATTCCACACAACATACGAGCCGGAAGCATAAAGTGTAAAGCCTGGGGTGCCTAATGAGTGAGCT
AACTCACATTAATTGCGTTGCGCTCACTGCCCGCTTTCCAGTCGGGAAACCTGTCGTGCCAGCTGCATTA
ATGAATCGGCCAACGCGCGGGGAGAGGCGGTTTGCGTATTGGGCGCTCTTCCGCTTCCTCGCTCACTGAC
TCGCTGCGCTCGGTCGTTCGGCTGCGGCGAGCGGTATCAGCTCACTCAAAGGCGGTAATACGGTTATCCA
CAGAATCAGGGGATAACGCAGGAAAGAACATGTGAGCAAAAGGCCAGCAAAAGGCCAGGAACCGTAAAAA
GGCCGCGTTGCTGGCGTTTTTCCATAGGCTCCGCCCCCCTGACGAGCATCACAAAAATCGACGCTCAAGT
CAGAGGTGGCGAAACCCGACAGGACTATAAAGATACCAGGCGTTTCCCCCTGGAAGCTCCCTCGTGCGCT
CTCCTGTTCCGACCCTGCCGCTTACCGGATACCTGTCCGCCTTTCTCCCTTCGGGAAGCGTGGCGCTTTC
TCATAGCTCACGCTGTAGGTATCTCAGTTCGGTGTAGGTCGTTCGCTCCAAGCTGGGCTGTGTGCACGAA
CCCCCCGTTCAGCCCGACCGCTGCGCCTTATCCGGTAACTATCGTCTTGAGTCCAACCCGGTAAGACACG
ACTTATCGCCACTGGCAGCAGCCACTGGTAACAGGATTAGCAGAGCGAGGTATGTAGGCGGTGCTACAGA
GTTCTTGAAGTGGTGGCCTAACTACGGCTACACTAGAAGAACAGTATTTGGTATCTGCGCTCTGCTGAAG
CCAGTTACCTTCGGAAAAAGAGTTGGTAGCTCTTGATCCGGCAAACAAACCACCGCTGGTAGCGGTGGTT
TTTTTGTTTGCAAGCAGCAGATTACGCGCAGAAAAAAAGGATCTCAAGAAGATCCTTTGATCTTTTCTAC
GGGGTCTGACGCTCAGTGGAACGAAAACTCACGTTAAGGGATTTTGGTCATGAGATTATCAAAAAGGATC
TTCACCTAGATCCTTTTAAATTAAAAATGAAGTTTTAAATCAATCTAAAGTATATATGAGTAAACTTGGT
CTGACAGTTACCAATGCTTAATCAGTGAGGCACCTATCTCAGCGATCTGTCTATTTCGTTCATCCATAGT
TGCCTGACTCCCCGTCGTGTAGATAACTACGATACGGGAGGGCTTACCATCTGGCCCCAGTGCTGCAATG
ATACCGCGAGACCCACGCTCACCGGCTCCAGATTTATCAGCAATAAACCAGCCAGCCGGAAGGGCCGAGC
GCAGAAGTGGTCCTGCAACTTTATCCGCCTCCATCCAGTCTATTAATTGTTGCCGGGAAGCTAGAGTAAG
TAGTTCGCCAGTTAATAGTTTGCGCAACGTTGTTGCCATTGCTACAGGCATCGTGGTGTCACGCTCGTCG
TTTGGTATGGCTTCATTCAGCTCCGGTTCCCAACGATCAAGGCGAGTTACATGATCCCCCATGTTGTGCA
AAAAAGCGGTTAGCTCCTTCGGTCCTCCGATCGTTGTCAGAAGTAAGTTGGCCGCAGTGTTATCACTCAT
GGTTATGGCAGCACTGCATAATTCTCTTACTGTCATGCCATCCGTAAGATGCTTTTCTGTGACTGGTGAG
TACTCAACCAAGTCATTCTGAGAATAGTGTATGCGGCGACCGAGTTGCTCTTGCCCGGCGTCAATACGGG
ATAATACCGCGCCACATAGCAGAACTTTAAAAGTGCTCATCATTGGAAAACGTTCTTCGGGGCGAAAACT
CTCAAGGATCTTACCGCTGTTGAGATCCAGTTCGATGTAACCCACTCGTGCACCCAACTGATCTTCAGCA
TCTTTTACTTTCACCAGCGTTTCTGGGTGAGCAAAAACAGGAAGGCAAAATGCCGCAAAAAAGGGAATAA
GGGCGACACGGAAATGTTGAATACTCATACTCTTCCTTTTTCAATATTATTGAAGCATTTATCAGGGTTA
TTGTCTCATGAGCGGATACATATTTGAATGTATTTAGAAAAATAAACAAATAGGGGTTCCGCGCACATTT
CCCCGAAAAGTGCCACCTGACGTC
